>Addgene plasmid #154250 | pEF1α-woolly-monkey-retroCHMP3(148)-HA | addgene full sequence | sequence record 329044 | Addgene NGS Result
TCTCAGTTCGGTGTAGGTCGTTCGCTCCAAGCTGGGCTGTGTGCACGAACCCCCCGTTCAGCCCGACCGC
TGCGCCTTATCCGGTAACTATCGTCTTGAGTCCAACCCGGTAAGACACGACTTATCGCCACTGGCAGCAG
CCACTGGTAACAGGATTAGCAGAGCGAGGTATGTAGGCGGTGCTACAGAGTTCTTGAAGTGGTGGCCTAA
CTACGGCTACACTAGAAGAACAGTATTTGGTATCTGCGCTCTGCTGAAGCCAGTTACCTTCGGAAAAAGA
GTTGGTAGCTCTTGATCCGGCAAACAAACCACCGCTGGTAGCGGTGGTTTTTTTGTTTGCAAGCAGCAGA
TTACGCGCAGAAAAAAAGGATCTCAAGAAGATCCTTTGATCTTTTCTACGGGGTCTGACGCTCAGTGGAA
CGAAAACTCACGTTAAGGGATTTTGGTCATGAGATTATCAAAAAGGATCTTCACCTAGATCCTTTTAAAT
TAAAAATGAAGTTTTAAATCAATCTAAAGTATATATGAGTAAACTTGGTCTGACAGTTACCAATGCTTAA
TCAGTGAGGCACCTATCTCAGCGATCTGTCTATTTCGTTCATCCATAGTTGCCTGACTCCCCGTCGTGTA
GATAACTACGATACGGGAGGGCTTACCATCTGGCCCCAGTGCTGCAATGATACCGCGAGACCCACGCTCA
CCGGCTCCAGATTTATCAGCAATAAACCAGCCAGCCGGAAGGGCCGAGCGCAGAAGTGGTCCTGCAACTT
TATCCGCCTCCATCCAGTCTATTAATTGTTGCCGGGAAGCTAGAGTAAGTAGTTCGCCAGTTAATAGTTT
GCGCAACGTTGTTGCCATTGCTACAGGCATCGTGGTGTCACGCTCGTCGTTTGGTATGGCTTCATTCAGC
TCCGGTTCCCAACGATCAAGGCGAGTTACATGATCCCCCATGTTGTGCAAAAAAGCGGTTAGCTCCTTCG
GTCCTCCGATCGTTGTCAGAAGTAAGTTGGCCGCAGTGTTATCACTCATGGTTATGGCAGCACTGCATAA
TTCTCTTACTGTCATGCCATCCGTAAGATGCTTTTCTGTGACTGGTGAGTACTCAACCAAGTCATTCTGA
GAATAGTGTATGCGGCGACCGAGTTGCTCTTGCCCGGCGTCAATACGGGATAATACCGCGCCACATAGCA
GAACTTTAAAAGTGCTCATCATTGGAAAACGTTCTTCGGGGCGAAAACTCTCAAGGATCTTACCGCTGTT
GAGATCCAGTTCGATGTAACCCACTCGTGCACCCAACTGATCTTCAGCATCTTTTACTTTCACCAGCGTT
TCTGGGTGAGCAAAAACAGGAAGGCAAAATGCCGCAAAAAAGGGAATAAGGGCGACACGGAAATGTTGAA
TACTCATACTCTTCCTTTTTCAATATTATTGAAGCATTTATCAGGGTTATTGTCTCATGAGCGGATACAT
ATTTGAATGTATTTAGAAAAATAAACAAATAGGGGTTCCGCGCACATTTCCCCGAAAAGTGCCACCTGGG
TCGACATTGATTATTGACTAGATCATCGCGTGAGGCTCCGGTGCCCGTCAGTGGGCAGAGCGCACATCGC
CCACAGTCCCCGAGAAGTTGGGGGGAGGGGTCGGCAATTGAACCGGTGCCTAGAGAAGGTGGCGCGGGGT
AAACTGGGAAAGTGATGTCGTGTACTGGCTCCGCCTTTTTCCCGAGGGTGGGGGAGAACCGTATATAAGT
GCAGTAGTCGCCGTGAACGTTCTTTTTCGCAACGGGTTTGCCGCCAGAACACAGGTAAGTGCCGTGTGTG
GTTCCCGCGGGCCTGGCCTCTTTACGGGTTATGGCCCTTGCGTGCCTTGAATTACTTCCACGCCCCTGGC
TGCAGTACGTGATTCTTGATCCCGAGCTTCGGGTTGGAAGTGGGTGGGAGAGTTCGAGGCCTTGCGCTTA
AGGAGCCCCTTCGCCTCGTGCTTGAGTTGAGGCCTGGCCTGGGCGCTGGGGCCGCCGCGTGCGAATCTGG
TGGCACCTTCGCGCCTGTCTCGCTGCTTTCGATAAGTCTCTAGCCATTTAAAATTTTTGATGACCTGCTG
CGACGCTTTTTTTCTGGCAAGATAGTCTTGTAAATGCGGGCCAAGATCTGCACACTGGTATTTCGGTTTT
TGGGGCCGCGGGCGGCGACGGGGCCCGTGCGTCCCAGCGCACATGTTCGGCGAGGCGGGGCCTGCGAGCG
CGGCCACCGAGAATCGGACGGGGGTAGTCTCAAGCTGGCCGGCCTGCTCTGGTGCCTGGCCTCGCGCCGC
CGTGTATCGCCCCGCCCTGGGCGGCAAGGCTGGCCCGGTCGGCACCAGTTGCGTGAGCGGAAAGATGGCC
GCTTCCCGGCCCTGCTGCAGGGAGCTCAAAATGGAGGACGCGGCGCTCGGGAGAGCGGGCGGGTGAGTCA
CCCACACAAAGGAAAAGGGCCTTTCCGTCCTCAGCCGTCGCTTCATGTGACTCCACGGAGTACCGGGCGC
CGTCCAGGCACCTCGATTAGTTCTCGAGCTTTTGGAGTACGTCGTCTTTAGGTTGGGGGGAGGGGTTTTA
TGCGATGGAGTTTCCCCACACTGAGTGGGTGGAGACTGAAGTTAGGCCAGCTTGGCACTTGATGTAATTC
TCCTTGGAATTTGCCCTTTTTGAGTTTGGATCTTGGTTCATTCTCAAGCCTCAGACAGTGGTTCAAAGTT
TTTTTCTTCCATTTCAGGTGTCGTGAGGAATTCTGCAGTCGACGGTACCCAATTTGCCATGGGGCTGTTT
GGAAAAACCCAGGAGAAGCCACCAAAAGAACTGCTCAATGAATGGTCATTGAAGATAAGAAAGGAAATGA
GAGTTGTTGACAGGCAAATAAGGGATATCCAAAGAGAAGAAGAAAAAGTGAAACGATCTGTGAGAGATGC
AGCCAGGAAGAGCCAGAAGGATGTCTGCATAGTTCTGGCCAAAGAGATGATCAGGTCAAGGAAGGCCGTG
AGCAAGCCATATGCATCCAAAGCGCCCATGAACTTGGTGCTCATGGGGATGAGGAGCCAGCTCGCGGTCT
TGCGAGTGGCTGGTTCCCTGCAGAAGAGCACAGAAGTGATGAGGGCCGTGCAAAGTCTTCTGAAGATTCC
AGAAATTCAGGCCACCAGGAGGGAGCTGTCCAAAGAAATGATGAAGGCTGGGCTCATAGAGGAGATGTTA
GAGGACACTTTCTACCCATACGATGTTCCAGATTACGCTTGAGCGGCCGCACTCCTCAGGTGCAGGCTGC
CTATCAGAAGGTGGTGGCTGGTGTGGCCAATGCCCTGGCTCACAAATACCACTGAGATCTTTTTCCCTCT
GCCAAAAATTATGGGGACATCATGAAGCCCCTTGAGCATCTGACTTCTGGCTAATAAAGGAAATTTATTT
TCATTGCAATAGTGTGTTGGAATTTTTTGTGTCTCTCACTCGGAAGGACATATGGGAGGGCAAATCATTT
AAAACATCAGAATGAGTATTTGGTTTAGAGTTTGGCAACATATGCCCATATGCTGGCTGCCATGAACAAA
GGTTGGCTATAAAGAGGTCATCAGTATATGAAACAGCCCCCTGCTGTCCATTCCTTATTCCATAGAAAAG
CCTTGACTTGAGGTTAGATTTTTTTTATATTTTGTTTTGTGTTATTTTTTTCTTTAACATCCCTAAAATT
TTCCTTACATGTTTTACTAGCCAGATTTTTCCTCCTCTCCTGACTACTCCCAGTCATAGCTGTCCCTCTT
CTCTTATGGAGATCCCTCGACCTGCAGCCCAAGCTTGGCGTAATCATGGTCATAGCTGTTTCCTGTGTGA
AATTGTTATCCGCTCACAATTCCACACAACATACGAGCCGGAAGCATAAAGTGTAAAGCCTGGGGTGCCT
AATGAGTGAGCTAACTCACATTAATTGCGTTGCGCTCACTGCCCGCTTTCCAGTCGGGAAACCTGTCGTG
CCAGCGGATCCGCATCTCAATTAGTCAGCAACCATAGTCCCGCCCCTAACTCCGCCCATCCCGCCCCTAA
CTCCGCCCAGTTCCGCCCATTCTCCGCCCCATGGCTGACTAATTTTTTTTATTTATGCAGAGGCCGAGGC
CGCCTCGGCCTCTGAGCTATTCCAGAAGTAGTGAGGAGGCTTTTTTGGAGGCCTAGGCTTTTGCAAAAAG
CTAACTTGTTTATTGCAGCTTATAATGGTTACAAATAAAGCAATAGCATCACAAATTTCACAAATAAAGC
ATTTTTTTCACTGCATTCTAGTTGTGGTTTGTCCAAACTCATCAATGTATCTTATCATGTCTGGATCCGC
TGCATTAATGAATCGGCCAACGCGCGGGGAGAGGCGGTTTGCGTATTGGGCGCTCTTCCGCTTCCTCGCT
CACTGACTCGCTGCGCTCGGTCGTTCGGCTGCGGCGAGCGGTATCAGCTCACTCAAAGGCGGTAATACGG
TTATCCACAGAATCAGGGGATAACGCAGGAAAGAACATGTGAGCAAAAGGCCAGCAAAAGGCCAGGAACC
GTAAAAAGGCCGCGTTGCTGGCGTTTTTCCATAGGCTCCGCCCCCCTGACGAGCATCACAAAAATCGACG
CTCAAGTCAGAGGTGGCGAAACCCGACAGGACTATAAAGATACCAGGCGTTTCCCCCTGGAAGCTCCCTC
GTGCGCTCTCCTGTTCCGACCCTGCCGCTTACCGGATACCTGTCCGCCTTTCTCCCTTCGGGAAGCGTGG
CGCTTTCTCATAGCTCACGCTGTAGGTA
Features (pLannotate 1.2.2; 18 found; start..end, strand, type, name):
    547..1407    -  CDS            AmpR: β-lactamase; bla; confers resistance to ampicillin, carbenicillin, and related antibiotics
   1408..1512    -  promoter       AmpR promoter: bla
   1543..1561    +  enhancer       CMV enhancer (fragment): human cytomegalovirus immediate early enhancer
   1575..2756    +  promoter       EF-1α promoter: strong constitutive promoter for human elongation factor EF-1α
   2758..2779    +  misc_feature   MCS (fragment): multiple cloning site
   2789..3232    +  CDS            CHMP3 (fragment): CHMP3_HUMAN - Also known as CGI149, NEDF, VPS24. Experimental evidence at protein level: Swiss-Prot protein existence level 1. Probable core component of the endosomal sorting required for transport complex III (ESCRT-III) which is involved in multivesicular bodies (MVBs) formation and sorting of endosomal cargo proteins into MVBs. MVBs contain intraluminal vesicles (ILVs) that are generated by invagination and scission from the limiting membrane of the endosome and mostly are delivered to lysosomes enabling degradation of membrane proteins, such as stimulated growth factor receptors, lysosoma
   3233..3260    +  CDS            3xHA (fragment): three tandem HA epitope tags
   3271..3342    +  CDS            HBB (fragment): HBB_PONPY - Experimental evidence at transcript level: Swiss-Prot protein existence level 2. Involved in oxygen transport from the lung to the various peripheral tissues. From Pongo pygmaeus (Bornean orangutan).
   3413..3468    +  polyA_signal   β-globin poly(A) signal: rabbit β-globin polyadenylation signal (Gil and Proudfoot, 1987)
   3853..3869    -  protein_bind   lac operator: The lac repressor binds to the lac operator to inhibit transcription in E. coli. This inhibition can be relieved by adding lactose or isopropyl-β-D-thiogalactopyranoside (IPTG). lac repressor encoded by lacI
   3877..3907    -  promoter       lac promoter: promoter for the E. coli lac operon
   3922..3943    -  protein_bind   CAP binding site: CAP binding activates transcription in the presence of cAMP. E. coli catabolite activator protein
   3956..3995    -  CDS            lacI (fragment): lac repressor; lacI; The lac repressor binds to the lac operator to inhibit transcription in E. coli. This inhibition can be relieved by adding lactose or isopropyl-β-D-thiogalactopyranoside (IPTG).
   4002..4024    +  promoter       SV40 promoter (fragment): SV40 enhancer and early promoter
   4048..4183    +  rep_origin     SV40 ori: SV40 origin of replication
   4203..4337    +  polyA_signal   SV40 poly(A) signal: SV40 polyadenylation signal
   4339..4393    -  CDS            lacI (fragment): lac repressor; lacI; The lac repressor binds to the lac operator to inhibit transcription in E. coli. This inhibition can be relieved by adding lactose or isopropyl-β-D-thiogalactopyranoside (IPTG).
   4576..376     -  rep_origin     ori (across the origin): high-copy-number ColE1/pMB1/pBR322/pUC origin of replication
