[The description below was written by a language model from this plasmid's Addgene catalogue record and pLannotate feature annotations shown in this document.]
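Description:
pEF1α-woolly-monkey-retroCHMP3(148)-HA is a mammalian expression plasmid built on the pEF-GFP backbone, from which the GFP coding sequence was removed. It is propagated in E. coli through a high-copy ColE1/pUC-type origin and selected with ampicillin via the β-lactamase gene and its native promoter. The catalogue lists a total size of about 4.8 kb, and the sequenced record is 4,788 nt, so the two are closely consistent. No mammalian selection marker is annotated, which suggests the plasmid is suited to transient transfection. An SV40 origin is present and could support episomal replication in cells expressing large T antigen. Small lac promoter/operator and lacI fragments are backbone remnants with no evident role in the design.

The payload is retroCHMP3 from the common woolly monkey (Lagothrix lagotricha), cloned between KpnI and NotI sites. The annotation software recognises it as a fragment related to human CHMP3, a core ESCRT-III subunit. The open reading frame is truncated at amino acid 148, removing the C-terminal part of the protein, and is fused at its C terminus to an HA epitope for detection; the short annotated span matches a single HA copy rather than the 3xHA label assigned by the tool. Transcription is driven by the strong constitutive human EF-1α promoter and terminated by a rabbit β-globin polyadenylation signal, preceded by a stretch of β-globin-derived sequence. The stated purpose is to express the prematurely truncated protein in mammalian cells, and the associated publication title concerns the evolution of an inhibitor of ESCRT-dependent virus budding and LINE-1 retrotransposition in primates.
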