Addgene plasmid #154250: pEF1α-woolly-monkey-retroCHMP3(148)-HA
Purpose: expresses prematurely truncated woolly monkey retroCHMP3 in mammalian cells
Depositing lab: Wesley Sundquist. Depositing organization: University of Utah. Publication: Recurrent evolution of an inhibitor of ESCRT-dependent virus budding and LINE-1 retrotransposition in primates. Rheinemann L, Downhour DM, Davenport KA, McKeown AN, Sundquist WI, Elde NC. Curr Biol. 2022 Feb 25. pii: S0960-9822(22)00240-8. doi: 10.1016/j.cub.2022.02.018. PubMed 35245459.
Backbone
  Vector backbone: pEF-GFP
  Backbone manufacturer: #11154
  Backbone size w/o insert (bp): 4311
  Total vector size (bp): 4808
  Modifications to backbone: deleted GFP
  Vector type: Mammalian Expression
Growth in bacteria
  Bacterial resistance: Ampicillin, 100 μg/mL
  Growth temperature: 37°C
  Growth strain: DH5alpha
  Copy number: Unknown
Gene/Insert
  Gene/Insert name: retroCHMP3
  Species: Lagothrix lagotricha (common woolly monkey)
  Insert size (bp): 497
  Mutation: C-terminal truncation of retroCHMP3 at amino acid 148
  Promoter: EF1-alpha
  Tag / fusion protein: HA (C terminal on insert)
  Cloning method: Restriction Enzyme; 5′ cloning site KpnI (not destroyed); 3′ cloning site NotI (not destroyed)
  Sequencing primers: 5′ ggaatttgccctttttgagtttgg
Resource information
  A portion of this plasmid was derived from a plasmid made by: Diane Downhour, Nels Elde laboratory, University of Utah
Terms and licenses: Academic/Nonprofit Terms; Industry Terms: Not Available to Industry
How to cite: pEF1α-woolly-monkey-retroCHMP3(148)-HA was a gift from Wesley Sundquist (Addgene plasmid # 154250 ; http://n2t.net/addgene:154250 ; RRID:Addgene_154250)
