>Addgene plasmid #154250 | pEF1α-woolly-monkey-retroCHMP3(148)-HA | depositor partial sequence | sequence record 298491 | pEF1α-woolly-monkey-retroCHMP3(148)-HA sequence 497 bps
GGTACCCAATTTGCCATGGGGCTGTTTGGAAAAACCCAGGAGAAGCCACCAAAAGAACTGCTCAATGAAT
GGTCATTGAAGATAAGAAAGGAAATGAGAGTTGTTGACAGGCAAATAAGGGATATCCAAAGAGAAGAAGA
AAAAGTGAAACGATCTGTGAGAGATGCAGCCAGGAAGAGCCAGAAGGATGTCTGCATAGTTCTGGCCAAA
GAGATGATCAGGTCAAGGAAGGCCGTGAGCAAGCCATATGCATCCAAAGCGCCCATGAACTTGGTGCTCA
TGGGGATGAGGAGCCAGCTCGCGGTCTTGCGAGTGGCTGGTTCCCTGCAGAAGAGCACAGAAGTGATGAG
GGCCGTGCAAAGTCTTCTGAAGATTCCAGAAATTCAGGCCACCAGGAGGGAGCTGTCCAAAGAAATGATG
AAGGCTGGGCTCATAGAGGAGATGTTAGAGGACACTTTCTACCCATACGATGTTCCAGATTACGCTTGAG
CGGCCGC
